>Addgene plasmid #246656 | pGuide-AVIL | addgene full sequence | sequence record 492515 | Addgene NGS Result
TTGAGATCCTTTTTTTCTGCGCGTAATCTGCTGCTTGCAAACAAAAAAACCACCGCTACCAGCGGTGGTT
TGTTTGCCGGATCAAGAGCTACCAACTCTTTTTCCGAAGGTAACTGGCTTCAGCAGAGCGCAGATACCAA
ATACTGTTCTTCTAGTGTAGCCGTAGTTAGGCCACCACTTCAAGAACTCTGTAGCACCGCCTACATACCT
CGCTCTGCTAATCCTGTTACCAGTGGCTGCTGCCAGTGGCGATAAGTCGTGTCTTACCGGGTTGGACTCA
AGACGATAGTTACCGGATAAGGCGCAGCGGTCGGGCTGAACGGGGGGTTCGTGCACACAGCCCAGCTTGG
AGCGAACGACCTACACCGAACTGAGATACCTACAGCGTGAGCTATGAGAAAGCGCCACGCTTCCCGAAGG
GAGAAAGGCGGACAGGTATCCGGTAAGCGGCAGGGTCGGAACAGGAGAGCGCACGAGGGAGCTTCCAGGG
GGAAACGCCTGGTATCTTTATAGTCCTGTCGGGTTTCGCCACCTCTGACTTGAGCGTCGATTTTTGTGAT
GCTCGTCAGGGGGGCGGAGCCTATGGAAAAACGCCAGCAACGCGGCCTTTTTACGGTTCCTGGCCTTTTG
CTGGCCTTTTGCTCACATGTTCTTTCCTGCGTTATCCCCTGATTCTGTGGATAACCGTATTACCGCCTTT
GAGTGAGCTGATACCGCTCGCCGCAGCCGAACGACCGAGCGCAGCGAGTCAGTGAGCGAGGAAGCGGAAG
AGCGCCCAATACGCAAACCGCCTCTCCCCGCGCGTTGGCCGATTCATTAATGCAGCTGGCACGACAGGTT
TCCCGACTGGAAAGCGGGCAGTGAGCGCAACGCAATTAATGTGAGTTAGCTCACTCATTAGGCACCCCAG
GCTTTACACTTTATGCTTCCGGCTCGTATGTTGTGTGGAATTGTGAGCGGATAACAATTTCACACAGGAA
ACAGCTATGACCATGATTACGCCAAGCTATTTAGGTGACACTATAGAATACTCAAGCTATGCATCAAGCT
TGGTACCGAGCTCGGATCCACTAGTAACGGCCGCCAGTGTGCTGGAATTCGCCCTTTAATGCCAACTTTG
TACAAGAAAGCTGGGTCTAGAAAAAAAGCACCGACTCGGTGCCACTTTTTCAAGTTGATAACGGACTAGC
CTTATTTTAACTTGCTATTTCTAGCTCTAAAACCTTTTCTTTCTTCATTTGGCGGTGTTTCGTCCTTTCC
ACAAGATATATAAAGCCAAGAAATCGAAATACTTTCAAGTTACGGTAAGCATATGATAGTCCATTTTAAA
ACATAATTTTAAAACTGCAAACTACCCAAGAAATTATTACTTTCTACGTCACGTATTTTGTACTAATATC
TTTGTGTTTACAGTCAAATTAATTCTAATTATCTCTCTAACAGCCTTGTATCGTATATGCAAATATGAAG
GAATCATGGGAAATAGGCCCTCTTCCTGCCCGACCTTGGTACCGGATCCAGTCGACTGAATTGGTTCCTT
TAAAGCCTGCTTTTTTGTACAAAGGGCGAATTCTGCAGATATCCATCACACTGGCGGCCGCTCGAGCATG
CATCTAGAGGGCCCAATTCGCCCTATAGTGAGTCGTATTACAATTCACTGGCCGTCGTTTTACAACGTCG
TGACTGGGAAAACCCTGGCGTTACCCAACTTAATCGCCTTGCAGCACATCCCCCTTTCGCCAGCTGGCGT
AATAGCGAAGAGGCCCGCACCGATCGCCCTTCCCAACAGTTGCGCAGCCTATACGTACGGCAGTTTAAGG
TTTACACCTATAAAAGAGAGAGCCGTTATCGTCTGTTTGTGGATGTACAGAGTGATATTATTGACACGCC
GGGGCGACGGATGGTGATCCCCCTGGCCAGTGCACGTCTGCTGTCAGATAAAGTCTCCCGTGAACTTTAC
CCGGTGGTGCATATCGGGGATGAAAGCTGGCGCATGATGACCACCGATATGGCCAGTGTGCCGGTCTCCG
TTATCGGGGAAGAAGTGGCTGATCTCAGCCACCGCGAAAATGACATCAAAAACGCCATTAACCTGATGTT
CTGGGGAATATAAATGTCAGGCATGAGATTATCAAAAAGGATCTTCACCTAGATCCTTTTCACGTAGAAA
GCCAGTCCGCAGAAACGGTGCTGACCCCGGATGAATGTCAGCTACTGGGCTATCTGGACAAGGGAAAACG
CAAGCGCAAAGAGAAAGCAGGTAGCTTGCAGTGGGCTTACATGGCGATAGCTAGACTGGGCGGTTTTATG
GACAGCAAGCGAACCGGAATTGCCAGCTGGGGCGCCCTCTGGTAAGGTTGGGAAGCCCTGCAAAGTAAAC
TGGATGGCTTTCTTGCCGCCAAGGATCTGATGGCGCAGGGGATCAAGCTCTGATCAAGAGACAGGATGAG
GATCGTTTCGCATGATTGAACAAGATGGATTGCACGCAGGTTCTCCGGCCGCTTGGGTGGAGAGGCTATT
CGGCTATGACTGGGCACAACAGACAATCGGCTGCTCTGATGCCGCCGTGTTCCGGCTGTCAGCGCAGGGG
CGCCCGGTTCTTTTTGTCAAGACCGACCTGTCCGGTGCCCTGAATGAACTGCAAGACGAGGCAGCGCGGC
TATCGTGGCTGGCCACGACGGGCGTTCCTTGCGCAGCTGTGCTCGACGTTGTCACTGAAGCGGGAAGGGA
CTGGCTGCTATTGGGCGAAGTGCCGGGGCAGGATCTCCTGTCATCTCACCTTGCTCCTGCCGAGAAAGTA
TCCATCATGGCTGATGCAATGCGGCGGCTGCATACGCTTGATCCGGCTACCTGCCCATTCGACCACCAAG
CGAAACATCGCATCGAGCGAGCACGTACTCGGATGGAAGCCGGTCTTGTCGATCAGGATGATCTGGACGA
AGAGCATCAGGGGCTCGCGCCAGCCGAACTGTTCGCCAGGCTCAAGGCGAGCATGCCCGACGGCGAGGAT
CTCGTCGTGACCCATGGCGATGCCTGCTTGCCGAATATCATGGTGGAAAATGGCCGCTTTTCTGGATTCA
TCGACTGTGGCCGGCTGGGTGTGGCGGACCGCTATCAGGACATAGCGTTGGCTACCCGTGATATTGCTGA
AGAGCTTGGCGGCGAATGGGCTGACCGCTTCCTCGTGCTTTACGGTATCGCCGCTCCCGATTCGCAGCGC
ATCGCCTTCTATCGCCTTCTTGACGAGTTCTTCTGAATTATTAACGCTTACAATTTCCTGATGCGGTATT
TTCTCCTTACGCATCTGTGCGGTATTTCACACCGCATCAGGTGGCACTTTTCGGGGAAATGTGCGCGGAA
CCCCTATTTGTTTATTTTTCTAAATACATTCAAATATGTATCCGCTCATGAGACAATAACCCTGATAAAT
GCTTCAATAATAGCACGTGAGGAGGGCCACCATGGCCAAGTTGACCAGTGCCGTTCCGGTGCTCACCGCG
CGCGACGTCGCCGGAGCGGTCGAGTTCTGGACCGACCGGCTCGGGTTCTCCCGGGACTTCGTGGAGGACG
ACTTCGCCGGTGTGGTCCGGGACGACGTGACCCTGTTCATCAGCGCGGTCCAGGACCAGGTGGTGCCGGA
CAACACCCTGGCCTGGGTGTGGGTGCGCGGCCTGGACGAGCTGTACGCCGAGTGGTCGGAGGTCGTGTCC
ACGAACTTCCGGGACGCCTCCGGGCCGGCCATGACCGAGATCGGCGAGCAGCCGTGGGGGCGGGAGTTCG
CCCTGCGCGACCCGGCCGGCAACTGCGTGCACTTCGTGGCCGAGGAGCAGGACTGACACGTGCTAAAACT
TCATTTTTAATTTAAAAGGATCTAGGTGAAGATCCTTTTTGATAATCTCATGACCAAAATCCCTTAACGT
GAGTTTTCGTTCCACTGAGCGTCAGACCCCGTAGAAAAGATCAAAGGATCTTC
Features (pLannotate 1.2.2; 18 found; start..end, strand, type, name):
      1..589     +  rep_origin     ori: high-copy-number ColE1/pMB1/pBR322/pUC origin of replication
    772..864     +  CDS            lacI (fragment): lac repressor; lacI; The lac repressor binds to the lac operator to inhibit transcription in E. coli. This inhibition can be relieved by adding lactose or isopropyl-β-D-thiogalactopyranoside (IPTG).
    877..898     +  protein_bind   CAP binding site: CAP binding activates transcription in the presence of cAMP. E. coli catabolite activator protein
    913..943     +  promoter       lac promoter: promoter for the E. coli lac operon
    951..967     +  protein_bind   lac operator: The lac repressor binds to the lac operator to inhibit transcription in E. coli. This inhibition can be relieved by adding lactose or isopropyl-β-D-thiogalactopyranoside (IPTG). lac repressor encoded by lacI
   1009..1027    +  promoter       SP6 promoter: promoter for bacteriophage SP6 RNA polymerase
   1115..1136    +  protein_bind   attB2 (fragment): mutant version of attB; recombination site for the Gateway® BP reaction BP Clonase™
   1148..1223    -  misc_RNA       gRNA scaffold: guide RNA scaffold for the Streptococcus pyogenes CRISPR/Cas9 system
   1252..1492    -  promoter       U6 promoter: RNA polymerase III promoter for human U6 snRNA
   1544..1563    -  protein_bind   attB1 (fragment): mutant version of attB; recombination site for the Gateway® BP reaction BP Clonase™
   1632..1650    -  promoter       T7 promoter: promoter for bacteriophage T7 RNA polymerase
   1653..1800    +  CDS            lacZα (fragment): LacZα fragment of β-galactosidase; lacZ fragment
   1810..2113    +  CDS            ccdB (fragment): CcdB, a bacterial toxin that poisons DNA gyrase; ccdB; Plasmids containing the ccdB gene cannot be propagated in standard E. coli strains.
   2161..2430    +  CDS            tnpA (fragment): TN5P_ECOLX - Also known as tnp. Experimental evidence at protein level: Swiss-Prot protein existence level 1. Mediates transposition of transposon Tn5 by a 'cut and paste' mechanism. First, the monomeric transposase binds the 19 bp inverted DNA repeats flanking the transposon. Then, dimerization of the DNA- bound transposase creates a synaptic DNA complex. After nicking of the first DNA strand, excision of the transposon proceeds through a series of intermediates. The transposase then mediates the insertion of the transposon at a new site by strand transfer. The activity of the wild- type tran
   2462..3256    +  CDS            NeoR/KanR: aminoglycoside phosphotransferase from Tn5; aph(3')-II (or nptII); confers resistance to neomycin, kanamycin, and G418 (Geneticin®)
   3277..3327    -  misc_feature   bom (fragment): basis of mobility region from pBR322
   3354..3442    +  promoter       AmpR promoter (fragment): bla
   3462..3836    +  CDS            BleoR: antibiotic-binding protein; Sh ble from Streptoalloteichus hindustanus; confers resistance to bleomycin, phleomycin, and Zeocin™
