[The description below was written by a language model from this plasmid's Addgene catalogue record and pLannotate feature annotations shown in this document.]
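Description:
pGuide-AVIL is a CRISPR guide RNA expression plasmid built on the widely used gRNA cloning vector, carrying a guide directed against the human AVIL gene (advillin). The sequenced plasmid is about 4 kb. It replicates in E. coli from a high-copy ColE1/pUC-type origin and is selected with kanamycin, through the Tn5-derived NeoR/KanR aminoglycoside phosphotransferase, and with Zeocin/bleomycin, through the Sh ble BleoR gene that lies downstream of an AmpR promoter fragment.

The functional payload is a compact Pol III cassette on the reverse strand. A human U6 promoter drives a transcript consisting of the AVIL-specific spacer fused to the Streptococcus pyogenes Cas9 gRNA scaffold. The spacer falls in the short unannotated gap between promoter and scaffold, was inserted by ligation-independent cloning, and its sequence is not specified in the record. No Cas9 coding sequence is annotated, so the nuclease has to be supplied separately.

The cassette is flanked by partial attB1 and attB2 Gateway sites and by T7 and SP6 phage promoters. The remaining annotations appear to be cloning-backbone remnants with no evident role in guide expression: the lac promoter/operator and CAP site, fragments of lacI, lacZα and ccdB, a Tn5 transposase fragment and a bom fragment. The ccdB element is only partial, in keeping with propagation in a standard strain such as DH5alpha.

The associated publication describes fluorescent human pluripotent stem cell reporter lines for deriving and analysing somatic sensory neuron subtypes. This suggests the guide was used to target Cas9 to the AVIL locus for reporter generation, although the catalogue entry itself states only that it is a guide RNA for human AVIL.
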