Addgene plasmid #246656: pGuide-AVIL
Purpose: Guide RNA for human AVIL
Depositing lab: Joriene de Nooij. Depositing organization: Columbia University. Publication: Derivation and analysis of human somatic sensory neuron subtypes facilitated through fluorescent hPSC reporters. Malka-Gibor E, Oliver KM, Chen S, Garcia-Diaz A, Williams D, Henry JA, Akcan BT, Corneo B, de Nooij JC. Stem Cell Reports. 2026 Jan 2:102753. doi: 10.1016/j.stemcr.2025.102753. PubMed 41483810.
Backbone
  Vector backbone: g-RNA cloning vector
  Backbone manufacturer: Church Lab/Addgene
  Backbone size w/o insert (bp): 3914
  Vector type: CRISPR
Growth in bacteria
  Bacterial resistance: Kanamycin and Bleocin (Zeocin)
  Growth temperature: 37°C
  Growth strain: DH5alpha
  Copy number: Unknown
Gene/Insert
  Gene/Insert name: AVIL guide RNA
  gRNA/shRNA sequence: Unspecified
  Species: H. sapiens (human)
  Entrez Gene: AVIL (a.k.a. p92, DOC6, ADVIL, FLJ12386, MGC133244, DKFZp779O1812)
  Cloning method: Ligation Independent Cloning
Terms and licenses: Academic/Nonprofit Terms; Industry Terms: Not Available to Industry
How to cite: pGuide-AVIL was a gift from Joriene de Nooij (Addgene plasmid # 246656 ; http://n2t.net/addgene:246656 ; RRID:Addgene_246656)
